Addgene plasmid #11594: HA-cdc20
Depositing lab: Marc Kirschner. Depositing organization: Harvard Medical School. Publication: Substrate recognition by the Cdc20 and Cdh1 components of the anaphase-promoting complex. Pfleger CM, Lee E, Kirschner MW. Genes Dev. 2001 Sep 15. 15(18):2396-407. 10.1101/gad.918201 PubMed 11562349.
Backbone
  Vector backbone: pCS2+
  Backbone size w/o insert (bp): 4000
  Vector type: Mammalian Expression
Growth in bacteria
  Bacterial resistance: Ampicillin, 100 μg/mL
  Growth temperature: 37°C
  Growth strain: DH5alpha
  Copy number: High Copy
Gene/Insert
  Gene/Insert name: cdc20
  Species: H. sapiens (human)
  Insert size (bp): 1800
  GenBank ID: NM_001255
  Entrez Gene: CDC20 (a.k.a. CDC20A, OOMD14, OZEMA14, bA276H19.3, p55CDC)
  Tag / fusion protein: HA (N terminal on insert)
  Cloning method: Restriction Enzyme
  Sequencing primers: 5′ SP6
Terms and licenses: Academic/Nonprofit Terms; Industry Terms: Not Available to Industry
How to cite: HA-cdc20 was a gift from Marc Kirschner (Addgene plasmid # 11594 ; http://n2t.net/addgene:11594 ; RRID:Addgene_11594)
