[The description below was written by a language model from this plasmid's Addgene catalogue record and pLannotate feature annotations shown in this document.]
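Description:
HA-cdc20 is a mammalian expression plasmid built on the pCS2+ backbone that carries the human CDC20 coding sequence fused at its N terminus to an HA epitope tag. The sequenced record is about 5.7 kb. It is maintained in E. coli as a high-copy plasmid through a ColE1/pUC-type origin and selected with ampicillin via the β-lactamase gene. An f1 origin is also present, along with remnants of lac regulatory and lacZα sequences inherited from the parental cloning vector.

Expression in vertebrate cells is driven by the simian cytomegalovirus IE94 enhancer/promoter, which in the circular plasmid sits immediately upstream of an SP6 promoter, a short polylinker remnant, the HA tag and the CDC20 open reading frame. The annotation matches the tag region to a fragment of a triple-HA element, so the exact number of HA repeats is not clear from the record. An SV40 polyadenylation signal follows the insert to terminate and stabilise the transcript. The SP6 promoter between the CMV promoter and the coding sequence allows in vitro synthesis of sense RNA, a standard feature of pCS2+ for in vitro translation or mRNA injection. A partial T7 promoter and a T3 promoter flank the polyadenylation region in the reverse orientation.

CDC20 is an activator of the anaphase-promoting complex/cyclosome, required for its full ubiquitin ligase activity and thought to contribute to substrate specificity. The construct was deposited in connection with work on substrate recognition by the Cdc20 and Cdh1 components of the APC. It suits producing epitope-tagged CDC20 for detection, immunoprecipitation and binding or degradation studies.
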