Features (pLannotate 1.2.2; 17 found; start..end, strand, type, name):
     35..53      +  promoter       SP6 promoter: promoter for bacteriophage SP6 RNA polymerase
     96..119     +  misc_feature   MCS (fragment): pBluescript multiple cloning site
    126..188     +  CDS            3xHA (fragment): three tandem HA epitope tags
    201..1697    +  CDS            CDC20: CDC20_HUMAN - Experimental evidence at protein level: Swiss-Prot protein existence level 1. Required for full ubiquitin ligase activity of the anaphase promoting complex/cyclosome (APC/C) and may confer substrate specificity upon the complex. Is regulated by MAD2L1: in metaphase the MAD2L1-CDC20-APC/C ternary complex is inactive and in anaphase the CDC20-APC/C binary complex is active in degrading substrates. The CDC20-APC/C complex positively regulates the formation of synaptic vesicle clustering at active zone to the presynaptic membrane in postmitotic neurons. CDC20-APC/C-induced degradatio
   1727..1744    -  promoter       T7 promoter (fragment): promoter for bacteriophage T7 RNA polymerase
   1749..1883    -  polyA_signal   SV40 poly(A) signal: SV40 polyadenylation signal
   1996..2014    -  promoter       T3 promoter: promoter for bacteriophage T3 RNA polymerase
   2059..2075    -  protein_bind   lac operator: The lac repressor binds to the lac operator to inhibit transcription in E. coli. This inhibition can be relieved by adding lactose or isopropyl-β-D-thiogalactopyranoside (IPTG). lac repressor encoded by lacI
   2083..2113    -  promoter       lac promoter: promoter for the E. coli lac operon
   2128..2149    -  protein_bind   CAP binding site: CAP binding activates transcription in the presence of cAMP. E. coli catabolite activator protein
   2162..2254    -  CDS            lacI (fragment): lac repressor; lacI; The lac repressor binds to the lac operator to inhibit transcription in E. coli. This inhibition can be relieved by adding lactose or isopropyl-β-D-thiogalactopyranoside (IPTG).
   2437..3025    -  rep_origin     ori: high-copy-number ColE1/pMB1/pBR322/pUC origin of replication
   3196..4056    -  CDS            AmpR: β-lactamase; bla; confers resistance to ampicillin, carbenicillin, and related antibiotics
   4057..4161    -  promoter       AmpR promoter: bla
   4214..4642    -  rep_origin     f1 ori (sequence partly withheld): f1 bacteriophage origin of replication; arrow indicates direction of (+) strand synthesis
   4647..4713    -  CDS            lacZα (fragment): LacZα fragment of β-galactosidase; lacZ fragment
   4720..5697    +  promoter       CMV IE94 promoter: enhancer/promoter region of simian cytomegalovirus major immediate early transcription unit IE94
>Addgene plasmid #11594 | HA-cdc20 | addgene full sequence | sequence record 456579 | Addgene NGS Result
CGCCATTCTGCCTGGGGACGTCGGAGCAAGCTTGATTTAGGTGACACTATAGAATACAAGCTACTTGTTC
TTTTTGCAGGATCCCATCGGGGATGGAGCTCCACCGCGGTGGCGGCCGCATCTTTTACCCATACGATGTT
CCTGACTATGCGGGCTATCCCTATGACGTCCCGGACTATGCAGGATCCGATTCGAATTCGATGGCACAGT
TCGCGTTCGAGAGTGACCTGCACTCGCTGCTTCAGCTGGATGCACCCATCCCCAATGCACCCCCTGCGCG
CTGGCAGCGCAAAGCCAAGGAAGCCGCAGGCCCGGCCCCCTCACCCATGCGGGCCGCCAACCGATCCCAC
AGCGCCGGCAGGACTCCGGGCCGAACTCCTGGCAAATCCAGTTCCAAGGTTCAGACCACTCCTAGCAAAC
CTGGCGGTGACCGCTATATCCCCCATCGCAGTGCTGCCCAGATGGAGGTGGCCAGCTTCCTCCTGAGCAA
GGAGAACCAGCCTGAAAACAGCCAGACGCCCACCAAGAAGGAACATCAGAAAGCCTGGGCTTTGAACCTG
AACGGTTTTGATGTAGAGGAAGCCAAGATCCTTCGGCTCAGTGGAAAACCACAAAATGCGCCAGAGGGTT
ACCAGAACAGACTGAAAGTACTCTACAGCCAAAAGGCCACTCCTGGCTCCAGCCGGAAGACCTGCCGTTA
CATTCCTTCCCTGCCAGACCGTATCCTGGATGCGCCTGAAATCCGAAATGACTATTACCTGAACCTTGTG
GATTGGAGTTCTGGGAATGTACTGGCCGTGGCACTGGACAACAGTGTGTACCTGTGGAGTGCAAGCTCTG
GTGACATCCTGCAGCTTTTGCAAATGGAGCAGCCTGGGGAATATATATCCTCTGTGGCCTGGATCAAAGA
GGGCAACTACTTGGCTGTGGGCACCAGCAGTGCTGAGGTGCAGCTATGGGATGTGCAGCAGCAGAAGCGG
CTTCGAAATATGACCAGTCACTCTGCCCGAGTGGGCTCCCTAAGCTGGAACAGCTATATCCTGTCCAGTG
GTTCACGTTCTGGCCACATCCACCACCATGATGTTCGGGTAGCAGAACACCATGTGGCCACACTGAGTGG
CCACAGCCAGGAAGTGTGTGGGCTGCGCTGGGCCCCAGATGGACGACATTTGGCCAGTGGTGGTAATGAT
AACCTGGTCAATGTGTGGCCTAGTGCTCCTGGAGAGGGTGGCTGGGTTCCTCTGCAGACATTCACCCAGC
ATCAAGGGGCTGTCAAGGCCGTAGCATGGTGTCCCTGGCAGTCCAATGTCCTGGCAACAGGAGGGGGCAC
CAGTGATCGACACATTCGCATCTGGAATGTGTGCTCTGGGGCCTGTCTGAGTGCCGTGGATGCCCATTCC
CAGGTGTGCTCCATCCTCTGGTCTCCCCATTACAAGGAGCTCATCTCAGGCCATGGCTTTGCACAGAACC
AGCTAGTTATTTGGAAGTACCCAACCATGGCCAAGGTGGCTGAACTCAAAGGTCACACATCCCGGGTCCT
GAGTCTGACCATGAGCCCAGATGGGGCCACAGTGGCATCCGCAGCAGCAGATGAGACCCTGAGGCTATGG
CGCTGTTTTGAGTTGGACCCTGCGCGGCGGCGGGAGCGGGAGAAGGCCAGTGCAGCCAAAAGCAGCCTCA
TCCACCAAGGCATCCGCTGATCTAGAGCCCTCTCGAGCCTCTAGAACTATAGTGAGTCGTATTACGTAGA
TCCAGACATGATAAGATACATTGATGAGTTTGGACAAACCACAACTAGAATGCAGTGAAAAAAATGCTTT
ATTTGTGAAATTTGTGATGCTATTGCTTTATTTGTAACCATTATAAGCTGCAATAAACAAGTTAACAACA
ACAATTGCATTCATTTTATGTTTCAGGTTCAGGGGGAGGTGTGGGAGGTTTTTTAATTCGCGGCCGCGGC
GCCAATGCATTGGGCCCGGTACCCAGCTTTTGTTCCCTTTAGTGAGGGTTAATTGCGCGCTTGGCGTAAT
CATGGTCATAGCTGTTTCCTGTGTGAAATTGTTATCCGCTCACAATTCCACACAACATACGAGCCGGGAG
CATAAAGTGTAAAGCCTGGGGTGCCTAATGAGTGAGCTAACTCACATTAATTGCGTTGCGCTCACTGCCC
GCTTTCCAGTCGGGAAACCTGTCGTGCCAGCTGCATTAATGAATCGGCCAACGCGCGGGGAGAGGCGGTT
TGCGTATTGGGCGCTCTTCCGCTTCCTCGCTCACTGACTCGCTGCGCTCGGTCGTTCGGCTGCGGCGAGC
GGTATCAGCTCACTCAAAGGCGGTAATACGGTTATCCACAGAATCAGGGGATAACGCAGGAAAGAACATG
TGAGCAAAAGGCCAGCAAAAGGCCAGGAACCGTAAAAAGGCCGCGTTGCTGGCGTTTTTCCATAGGCTCC
GCCCCCCTGACGAGCATCACAAAAATCGACGCTCAAGTCAGAGGTGGCGAAACCCGACAGGACTATAAAG
ATACCAGGCGTTTCCCCCTGGAAGCTCCCTCGTGCGCTCTCCTGTTCCGACCCTGCCGCTTACCGGATAC
CTGTCCGCCTTTCTCCCTTCGGGAAGCGTGGCGCTTTCTCATAGCTCACGCTGTAGGTATCTCAGTTCGG
TGTAGGTCGTTCGCTCCAAGCTGGGCTGTGTGCACGAACCCCCCGTTCAGCCCGACCGCTGCGCCTTATC
CGGTAACTATCGTCTTGAGTCCAACCCGGTAAGACACGACTTATCGCCACTGGCAGCAGCCACTGGTAAC
AGGATTAGCAGAGCGAGGTATGTAGGCGGTGCTACAGAGTTCTTGAAGTGGTGGCCTAACTACGGCTACA
CTAGAAGAACAGTATTTGGTATCTGCGCTCTGCTGAAGCCAGTTACCTTCGGAAAAAGAGTTGGTAGCTC
TTGATCCGGCAAACAAACCACCGCTGGTAGCGGTGGTTTTTTTGTTTGCAAGCAGCAGATTACGCGCAGA
AAAAAAGGATCTCAAGAAGATCCTTTGATCTTTTCTACGGGGTCTGACGCTCAGTGGAACGAAAACTCAC
GTTAAGGGATTTTGGTCATGAGATTATCAAAAAGGATCTTCACCTAGATCCTTTTAAATTAAAAATGAAG
TTTTAAATCAATCTAAAGTATATATGAGTAAACTTGGTCTGACAGTTACCAATGCTTAATCAGTGAGGCA
CCTATCTCAGCGATCTGTCTATTTCGTTCATCCATAGTTGCCTGACTCCCCGTCGTGTAGATAACTACGA
TACGGGAGGGCTTACCATCTGGCCCCAGTGCTGCAATGATACCGCGAGACCCACGCTCACCGGCTCCAGA
TTTATCAGCAATAAACCAGCCAGCCGGAAGGGCCGAGCGCAGAAGTGGTCCTGCAACTTTATCCGCCTCC
ATCCAGTCTATTAATTGTTGCCGGGAAGCTAGAGTAAGTAGTTCGCCAGTTAATAGTTTGCGCAACGTTG
TTGCCATTGCTACAGGCATCGTGGTGTCACGCTCGTCGTTTGGTATGGCTTCATTCAGCTCCGGTTCCCA
ACGATCAAGGCGAGTTACATGATCCCCCATGTTGTGCAAAAAAGCGGTTAGCTCCTTCGGTCCTCCGATC
GTTGTCAGAAGTAAGTTGGCCGCAGTGTTATCACTCATGGTTATGGCAGCACTGCATAATTCTCTTACTG
TCATGCCATCCGTAAGATGCTTTTCTGTGACTGGTGAGTACTCAACCAAGTCATTCTGAGAATAGTGTAT
GCGGCGACCGAGTTGCTCTTGCCCGGCGTCAATACGGGATAATACCGCGCCACATAGCAGAACTTTAAAA
GTGCTCATCATTGGAAAACGTTCTTCGGGGCGAAAACTCTCAAGGATCTTACCGCTGTTGAGATCCAGTT
CGATGTAACCCACTCGTGCACCCAACTGATCTTCAGCATCTTTTACTTTCACCAGCGTTTCTGGGTGAGC
AAAAACAGGAAGGCAAAATGCCGCAAAAAAGGGAATAAGGGCGACACGGAAATGTTGAATACTCATACTC
TTCCTTTTTCAATATTATTGAAGCATTTATCAGGGTTATTGTCTCATGAGCGGATACATATTTGAATGTA
TTTAGAAAAATAAACAAATAGGGGTTCCGCGCACATTTCCCCGAAAAGTGCCACCTAAATTGTAAGCGTT
AATATTTTGTTAAAATTCGCGTTAAATTTTTGTTAAATCAGCTCATTTTTTAACCAATAGGCCGAAATCG
GCAAAATCCCTTATAAATCAAAAGAATAGACCGAGATAGGGT
[37 nt withheld, positions 4313-4349]
AAAGAACGTGGACTCCAACGTCAAAGG
[49 nt withheld, positions 4377-4425]
T
[91 nt withheld, positions 4427-4517]
G
[124 nt withheld, positions 4519-4642]
CCCATTCGCCATTCAGGCTGCGCAACTGTTGGGAAGGGCGATCGGTGCGGGCCTCTTCGCTATTACGCCA
GTCGACCGCCAATTCAATATGGCGTATATGGACTCATGCCAATTCAATATGGTGGATCTGGACCTGTGCC
AATTCAATATGGCGTATATGGACTCGTGCCAATTCAATATGGTGGATCTGGACCCCAGCCAATTCAATAT
GGCGGACTTGGCACCATGCCAATTCAATATGGCGGACCTGGCACTGTGCCAACTGGGGAGGGGTCTACTT
GGCACGGTGCCAAGTTTGAGGAGGGGTCTTGGCCCTGTGCCAAGTCCGCCATATTGAATTGGCATGGTGC
CAATAATGGCGGCCATATTGGCTATATGCCAGGATCAATATATAGGCAATATCCAATATGGCCCTATGCC
AATATGGCTATTGGCCAGGTTCAATACTATGTATTGGCCCTATGCCATATAGTATTCCATATATGGGTTT
TCCTATTGACGTAGATAGCCCCTCCCAATGGGCGGTCCCATATACCATATATGGGGCTTCCTAATACCGC
CCATAGCCACTCCCCCATTGACGTCAATGGTCTCTATATATGGTCTTTCCTATTGACGTCATATGGGCGG
TCCTATTGACGTATATGGCGCCTCCCCCATTGACGTCAATTACGGTAAATGGCCCGCCTGGCTCAATGCC
CATTGACGTCAATAGGACCACCCACCATTGACGTCAATGGGATGGCTCATTGCCCATTCATATCCGTTCT
CACGCCCCCTATTGACGTCAATGACGGTAAATGGCCCACTTGGCAGTACATCAATATCTATTAATAGTAA
CTTGGCAAGTACATTACTATTGGAAGTACGCCAGGGTACATTGGCAGTACTCCCATTGACGTCAATGGCG
GTAAATGGCCCGCGATGGCTGCCAAGTACATCCCCATTGACGTCAATGGGGAGGGGCAATGACGCAAATG
GGCGTTCCATTGACGTAAATGGGCGGTAGGCGTGCCTAATGGGAGGTCTATATAAGCAATGCTCGTTTAG
GGAAC
