>Addgene plasmid #11594 | HA-cdc20 | addgene partial sequence | sequence record 18343 | SP6 5'-ATTTAGGTGACACTATAG-3'
CGCGGTGGCGGCCGCATCTTTTACCCATACGATGTTCCTGACTATGCGGGCTATCCCTATGACGTCCCGG
ACTATGCAGGATCCGATTCGAATTCGATGGCACAGTTCGCGTTCGAGAGTGACCTGCACTCGCTGCTTCA
GCTGGATGCACCCATCCCCAATGCACCCCCTGCGCGCTGGCAGCGCAAAGCCAAGGAAGCCGCAGGCCCG
GCCCCCTCACCCATGCGGGCCGCCAACCGATCCCACAGCGCCGGCAGGACTCCGGGCCGAACTCCTGGCA
AATCCAGTTCCAAGGTTCAGACCACTCCTAGCAAACCTGGCGGTGACCGCTATATCCCCCATCGCAGTGC
TGCCCAGATGGAGGTGGCCAGCTTCCTCCTGAGCAAGGAGAACCAGCCTGAAAACAGCCAGACGCCCACC
AAGAAGGAACATCAGAAAGCCTGGGCTTTGAACCTGAACGGTTTTGATGTAGAGGAAGCCAAGATCCTTC
GGCTCAGTGGAAAACCACAAAATGCGCCAGAGGGTTACCAGAACAGACTGAAAGTACTCTACAGCCAAAA
GGCCACTCCTGGCTCCAGCCGGAAGACCTGCCGTTACATTCCTTCCCTGCCAGACCGTATCCTGGATGCG
CCTGAAATCCGAAATGACTATTACCTGAACCTTGTGGATTGGAGTTCTGGGAATGTACTGGCCGTGGCAC
TGGACAACAGTGTGTACCTGTGGAGTGCAAGCTCTGGTGACATCCTGCAGCTTTTGCAAATGGAGCAGCC
TGGGGAATATATATCCTCTGTGGCCTGGATCAAAGAAGGGCACTACTTGGCTGTGGGCACAGCAGTGCTG
AGGTGCAGCTATGGGATGTGCAGCA
